>Addgene plasmid #128979 | pMM0317 | depositor full sequence | sequence record 247325 | pMM0317 sequence 7146 bps
TCGCGCGTTTCGGTGATGACGGTGAAAACCTCTGACACATGCAGCTCCCGGAGACGGTCACAGCTTGTCT
GTAAGCGGATGCCGGGAGCAGACAAGCCCGTCAGGGCGCGTCAGCGGGTGTTGGCGGGTGTCGGGGCTGG
CTTAACTATGCGGCATCAGAGCAGATTGTACTGAGAGTGCACCATAAACGACATTACTATATATATAATA
TAGGAAGCATTTAATAGACAGCATCGTAATATATGTGTACTTTGCAGTTATGACGCCAGATGGCAGTAGT
GGAAGATATTCTTTATTGAAAAATAGCTTGTCACCTTACGTACAATCTTGATCCGGAGCTTTTCTTTTTT
TGCCGATTAAGAATTAATTCGGTCGAAAAAAGAAAAGGAGAGGGCCAAGAGGGAGGGCATTGGTGACTAT
TGAGCACGTGAGTATACGTGATTAAGCACACAAAGGCAGCTTGGAGTATGTCTGTTATTAATTTCACAGG
TAGTTCTGGTCCATTGGTGAAAGTTTGCGGCTTGCAGAGCACAGAGGCCGCAGAATGTGCTCTAGATTCC
GATGCTGACTTGCTGGGTATTATATGTGTGCCCAATAGAAAGAGAACAATTGACCCGGTTATTGCAAGGA
AAATTTCAAGTCTTGTAAAAGCATATAAAAATAGTTCAGGCACTCCGAAATACTTGGTTGGCGTGTTTCG
TAATCAACCTAAGGAGGATGTTTTGGCTCTGGTCAATGATTACGGCATTGATATCGTCCAACTGCATGGA
GATGAGTCGTGGCAAGAATACCAAGAGTTCCTCGGTTTGCCAGTTATTAAAAGACTCGTATTTCCAAAAG
ACTGCAACATACTACTCAGTGCAGCTTCACAGAAACCTCATTCGTTTATTCCCTTGTTTGATTCAGAAGC
AGGTGGGACAGGTGAACTTTTGGATTGGAACTCGATTTCTGACTGGGTTGGAAGGCAAGAGAGCCCCGAA
AGCTTACATTTTATGTTAGCTGGTGGACTGACGCCAGAAAATGTTGGTGATGCGCTTAGATTAAATGGCG
TTATTGGTGTTGATGTAAGCGGAGGTGTGGAGACAAATGGTGTAAAAGACTCTAACAAAATAGCAAATTT
CGTCAAAAATGCTAAGAAATAGGTTATTACTGAGTAGTATTTATTTAAGTATTGTTTGTGCACTTGCCTA
TGCGGTGTGAAATACCGCACAGATGCGTAAGGAGAAAATACCGCATCAGGAAATTGTAAACGTTAATATT
TTGTTAAAATTCGCGTTAAATTTTTGTTAAATCAGCTCATTTTTTAACCAATAGGCCGAAATCGGCAAAA
TCCCTTATAAATCAAAAGAATAGACCGAGATAGGGT
[37 nt withheld, positions 1367-1403]
AAAGAACGTGGACTCCAACGTCAAAGG
[49 nt withheld, positions 1431-1479]
T
[91 nt withheld, positions 1481-1571]
CAACTTCTTTTCTTTTTTTTTCTTTTCTCTCTCCCCCGTTGTTGTCTCACCATATCCGCAATGACAAAAA
AAATGATGGAAGACACTAAAGGAAAAAATTAACGACAAAGACAGCACCAACAGATGTCGTTGTTCCAGAG
CTGATGAGGGGTATCTCGAAGCACACGAAACTTTTTCCTTCCTTCATTCACGCACACTACTCTCTAATGA
GCAACGGTATACGGCCTTCCTTCCAGTTACTTGAATTTGAAATAAAAAAAGTTTGCTGTCTTGCTATCAA
GTATAAATAGACCTGCAATTATTAATCTTTTGTTTCCTCGTCATTGTTCTCGTTCCCTTTCTTCCTTGTT
TCTTTTTCTGCACAATATTTCAAGCTATACCAAGCATACAATCAACTATCTCATATACAATGGCCCCCAA
GAAGAAGAGGAAGGTTGGTATTCACGGGGGTACCCGCCCATATGCTTGCCCTGTCGAGTCCTGCGATCGC
CGCTTTTCTCGCTCGGATGAGCTTACCCGCCATATCCGCATCCATACCGGTCAGAAGCCCTTCCAGTGTC
GAATCTGCATGCGTAACTTCAGTCGTAGTGACCACCTTACCACCCACATCCGCACCCACACAGGCGAGAA
GCCTTTTGCCTGTGACATTTGTGGGAGGAAGTTTGCCAGGAGTGATGAACGCAAGAGGCATACCAAAATC
CATACAGGTGCTAGCTTCATGAAGATGGACAAAAAGACTATAGTTTGGTTTAGAAGAGACCTAAGGATTG
AGGATAATCCTGCATTAGCAGCAGCTGCTCACGAAGGATCTGTTTTTCCTGTCTTCATTTGGTGTCCTGA
AGAAGAAGGACAGTTTTATCCTGGAAGAGCTTCAAGATGGTGGATGAAACAATCACTTGCTCACTTATCT
CAATCCTTGAAGGCTCTTGGATCTGACCTCACTTTAATCAAAACCCACAACACGATTTCAGCGATCTTGG
ATTGTATCCGCGTTACCGGTGCTACAAAAGTCGTCTTTAACCACCTCTATGATCCTGTTTCGTTAGTTCG
GGACCATACCGTAAAGGAGAAGCTGGTGGAACGTGGGATCTCTGTGCAAAGCTACAATGGAGATCTATTG
TATGAACCGTGGGAGATATACTGCGAAAAGGGCAAACCTTTTACGAGTTTCAATTCTTACTGGAAGAAAT
GCTTAGATATGTCGATTGAATCCGTTATGCTTCCTCCTCCTTGGCGGTTGATGCCAATAACTGCAGCGGC
TGAAGCGATTTGGGCGTGTTCGATTGAAGAACTAGGGCTGGAGAATGAGGCCGAGAAACCGAGCAATGCG
TTGTTAACTAGAGCTTGGTCTCCAGGATGGAGCAATGCTGATAAGTTACTAAATGAGTTCATCGAGAAGC
AGTTGATAGATTATGCAAAGAACAGCAAGAAAGTTGTTGGGAATTCTACTTCACTACTTTCTCCGTATCT
CCATTTCGGGGAAATAAGCGTCAGACACGTTTTCCAGTGTGCCCGGATGAAACAAATTATATGGGCAAGA
GATAAGAACAGTGAAGGAGAAGAAAGTGCAGATCTTTTTCTTAGGGGAATCGGTTTAAGAGAGTATTCTC
GGTATATATGTTTCAACTTCCCGTTTACTCACGAGCAATCGTTGTTGAGTCATCTTCGGTTTTTCCCTTG
GGATGCTGATGTTGATAAGTTCAAGGCCTGGAGACAAGGCAGGACCGGTTATCCGTTGGTGGATGCCGGA
ATGAGAGAGCTTTGGGCTACCGGATGGATGCATAACAGAATAAGAGTGATTGTTTCAAGCTTTGCTGTGA
AGTTTCTTCTCCTTCCATGGAAATGGGGAATGAAGTATTTCTGGGATACACTTTTGGATGCTGATTTGGA
ATGTGACATCCTTGGCTGGCAGTATATCTCTGGGAGTATCCCCGATGGCCACGAGCTTGATCGCTTGGAC
AATCCCGCGTTACAAGGCGCCAAATATGACCCAGAAGGTGAGTACATAAGGCAATGGCTTCCCGAGCTTG
CGAGATTGCCAACTGAATGGATCCATCATCCATGGGACGCTCCTTTAACCGTACTCAAAGCTTCTGGTGT
GGAACTCGGAACAAACTATGCGAAACCCATTGTAGACATCGACACAGCTCGTGAGCTACTAGCTAAAGCT
ATTTCAAGAACCCGTGAAGCACAGATCATGATCGGAGCAGCACCTGATGAGATTGTAGCAGATAGCTTCG
AGGCCTTAGGGGCTAATACCATTAAAGAACCTGGTCTTTGCCCATCTGTGTCTTCTAATGACCAACAAGT
ACCTTCGGCTGTTCGTTACAACGGGTCAAAGAGAGTGAAACCTGAGGAAGAAGAAGAGAGAGACATGAAG
AAATCTAGGGGATTCGATGAAAGGGAGTTGTTTTCGACTGCTGAATCTTCTTCTTCTTCGAGTGTGTTTT
TCGTTTCGCAGTCTTGCTCGTTGGCATCAGAAGGGAAGAATCTGGAAGGTATTCAAGATTCATCTGATCA
GATTACTACAAGTTTGGGAAAAAATGGTTGCAAATGAGGATCCGTCGACCTGCAGCCAAGCTAATTCCGG
GCGAATTTCTTATGATTTATGATTTTTATTATTAAATAAGTTATAAAAAAAATAAGTGTATACAAATTTT
AAAGTGACTCTTAGGTTTTAAAACGAAAATTCTTATTCTTGAGTAACTCTTTCCTGTAGGTCAGGTTGCT
TTCTCAGGTATAGCATGAGGTCGCTCTTATTGACCACACCTCTACCGGCATGGAGCTCCAGCTTTTGTTC
CCTTTAGTGAGGGTTAATTGCGCGCTTGGCGTAATCATGGTCATAGCTGTTTCCTGTGTGAAATTGTTAT
CCGCTCACAATTCCACACAACATAGGAGCCGGAAGCATAAAGTGTAAAGCCTGGGGTGCCTAATGAGTGA
GGTAACTCACATTAATTGCGTTGCGCTCACTGCCCGCTTTCCAGTCGGGAAACCTGTCGTGCCAGCTGCA
TTAATGAATCGGCCAACGCGCGGGGAGAGGCGGTTTGCGTATTGGGCGCTCTTCCGCTTCCTCGCTCACT
GACTCGCTGCGCTCGGTCGTTCGGCTGCGGCGAGCGGTATCAGCTCACTCAAAGGCGGTAATACGGTTAT
CCACAGAATCAGGGGATAACGCAGGAAAGAACATGTGAGCAAAAGGCCAGCAAAAGGCCAGGAACCGTAA
AAAGGCCGCGTTGCTGGCGTTTTTCCATAGGCTCCGCCCCCCTGACGAGCATCACAAAAATCGACGCTCA
AGTCAGAGGTGGCGAAACCCGACAGGACTATAAAGATACCAGGCGTTTCCCCCTGGAAGCTCCCTCGTGC
GCTCTCCTGTTCCGACCCTGCCGCTTACCGGATACCTGTCCGCCTTTCTCCCTTCGGGAAGCGTGGCGCT
TTCTCATAGCTCACGCTGTAGGTATCTCAGTTCGGTGTAGGTCGTTCGCTCCAAGCTGGGCTGTGTGCAC
GAACCCCCCGTTCAGCCCGACCGCTGCGCCTTATCCGGTAACTATCGTCTTGAGTCCAACCCGGTAAGAC
ACGACTTATCGCCACTGGCAGCAGCCACTGGTAACAGGATTAGCAGAGCGAGGTATGTAGGCGGTGCTAC
AGAGTTCTTGAAGTGGTGGCCTAACTACGGCTACACTAGAAGGACAGTATTTGGTATCTGCGCTCTGCTG
AAGCCAGTTACCTTCGGAAAAAGAGTTGGTAGCTCTTGATCCGGCAAACAAACCACCGCTGGTAGCGGTG
GTTTTTTTGTTTGCAAGCAGCAGATTACGCGCAGAAAAAAAGGATCTCAAGAAGATCCTTTGATCTTTTC
TACGGGGTCTGACGCTCAGTGGAACGAAAACTCACGTTAAGGGATTTTGGTCATGAGATTATCAAAAAGG
ATCTTCACCTAGATCCTTTTAAATTAAAAATGAAGTTTTAAATCAATCTAAAGTATATATGAGTAAACTT
GGTCTGACAGTTACCAATGCTTAATCAGTGAGGCACCTATCTCAGCGATCTGTCTATTTCGTTCATCCAT
AGTTGCCTGACTCCCCGTCGTGTAGATAACTACGATACGGGAGGGCTTACCATCTGGCCCCAGTGCTGCA
ATGATACCGCGAGACCCACGCTCACCGGCTCCAGATTTATCAGCAATAAACCAGCCAGCCGGAAGGGCCG
AGCGCAGAAGTGGTCCTGCAACTTTATCCGCCTCCATCCAGTCTATTAATTGTTGCCGGGAAGCTAGAGT
AAGTAGTTCGCCAGTTAATAGTTTGCGCAACGTTGTTGCCATTGCTACAGGCATCGTGGTGTCACGCTCG
TCGTTTGGTATGGCTTCATTCAGCTCCGGTTCCCAACGATCAAGGCGAGTTACATGATCCCCCATGTTGT
GCAAAAAAGCGGTTAGCTCCTTCGGTCCTCCGATCGTTGTCAGAAGTAAGTTGGCCGCAGTGTTATCACT
CATGGTTATGGCAGCACTGCATAATTCTCTTACTGTCATGCCATCCGTAAGATGCTTTTCTGTGACTGGT
GAGTACTCAACCAAGTCATTCTGAGAATAGTGTATGCGGCGACCGAGTTGCTCTTGCCCGGCGTCAATAC
GGGATAATACCGCGCCACATAGCAGAACTTTAAAAGTGCTCATCATTGGAAAACGTTCTTCGGGGCGAAA
ACTCTCAAGGATCTTACCGCTGTTGAGATCCAGTTCGATGTAACCCACTCGTGCACCCAACTGATCTTCA
GCATCTTTTACTTTCACCAGCGTTTCTGGGTGAGCAAAAACAGGAAGGCAAAATGCCGCAAAAAAGGGAA
TAAGGGCGACACGGAAATGTTGAATACTCATACTCTTCCTTTTTCAATATTATTGAAGCATTTATCAGGG
TTATTGTCTCATGAGCGGATACATATTTGAATGTATTTAGAAAAATAAACAAATAGGGGTTCCGCGCACA
TTTCCCCGAAAAGTGCCACCTGGGTCCTTTTCATCACGTGCTATAAAAATAATTATAATTTAAATTTTTT
AATATAAATATATAAATTAAAAATAGAAAGTAAAAAAAGAAATTAAAGAAAAAATAGTTTTTGTTTTCCG
AAGATGTAAAAGACTCTAGGGGGATCGCCAACAAATACTACCTTTTATCTTGCTCTTCCTGCTCTCAGGT
ATTAATGCCGAATTGTTTCATCTTGTCTGTGTAGAAGACCACACACGAAAATCCTGTGATTTTACATTTT
ACTTATCGTTAATCGAATGTATATCTATTTAATCTGCTTTTCTTGTCTAATAAATATATATGTAAAGTAC
GCTTTTTGTTGAAATTTTTTAAACCTTTGTTTATTTTTTTTTCTTCATTCCGTAACTCTTCTACCTTCTT
TATTTACTTTCTAAAATCCAAATACAAAACATAAAAATAAATAAACACAGAGTAAATTCCCAAATTATTC
CATCATTAAAAGATACGAGGCGCGTGTAAGTTACAGGCAAGCGATCCGTCCTAAGAAACCATTATTATCA
TGACATTAACCTATAAAAATAGGCGTATCACGAGGCCCTTTCGTC
Features (pLannotate 1.2.2; 19 found; start..end, strand, type, name):
    137..186     +  misc_feature   bom (fragment): basis of mobility region from pBR322
    187..467     +  promoter       TRP1 promoter: S. cerevisiae TRP1
    468..1142    +  CDS            TRP1: phosphoribosylanthranilate isomerase, required for tryptophan biosynthesis; S. cerevisiae TRP1; yeast auxotrophic marker
   1189..1240    +  misc_feature   bom (fragment): basis of mobility region from pBR322
   1241..1571    -  rep_origin     f1 ori (fragment) (sequence partly withheld): f1 bacteriophage origin of replication; arrow indicates direction of (+) strand synthesis
   1572..1968    +  promoter       ADH1 promoter: S. cerevisiae ADH1; promoter for alcohol dehydrogenase 1
   2026..2197    +  CDS            ZFHD1 (DNA binding domain) (fragment): composite human DNA-binding domain composed of domains from the transcription factors Zif268 and Oct-1 (Pomerantz et al., 1995)
   2290..4128    +  CDS            CRY2: Arabidopsis thaliana cryptochrome 2 binds to CIB1 upon exposure to blue light (Kennedy et al., 2010)
   4162..4349    +  terminator     ADH1 terminator: S. cerevisiae ADH1; transcription terminator for the S. cerevisiae alcohol dehydrogenase 1 (ADH1) gene
   4372..4390    -  promoter       T3 promoter: promoter for bacteriophage T3 RNA polymerase
   4435..4451    -  protein_bind   lac operator: The lac repressor binds to the lac operator to inhibit transcription in E. coli. This inhibition can be relieved by adding lactose or isopropyl-β-D-thiogalactopyranoside (IPTG). lac repressor encoded by lacI
   4459..4489    -  promoter       lac promoter: promoter for the E. coli lac operon
   4504..4525    -  protein_bind   CAP binding site: CAP binding activates transcription in the presence of cAMP. E. coli catabolite activator protein
   4538..4630    -  CDS            lacI (fragment): lac repressor; lacI; The lac repressor binds to the lac operator to inhibit transcription in E. coli. This inhibition can be relieved by adding lactose or isopropyl-β-D-thiogalactopyranoside (IPTG).
   4813..5401    -  rep_origin     ori: high-copy-number ColE1/pMB1/pBR322/pUC origin of replication
   5572..6432    -  CDS            AmpR: β-lactamase; bla; confers resistance to ampicillin, carbenicillin, and related antibiotics
   6433..6537    -  promoter       AmpR promoter: bla
   6574..7077    +  misc_feature   CEN/ARS: S. cerevisiae CEN6 centromere fused to an autonomously replicating sequence
   7146..35      +  CDS            rop (fragment) (across the origin): Rop protein, which maintains plasmids at low copy number; rop
