>Addgene plasmid #128979 | pMM0317 | addgene full sequence | sequence record 259400 | Addgene NGS Result
TTACCCGCCATATCCGCATCCATACCGGTCAGAAGCCCTTCCAGTGTCGAATCTGCATGCGTAACTTCAG
TCGTAGTGACCACCTTACCACCCACATCCGCACCCACACAGGCGAGAAGCCTTTTGCCTGTGACATTTGT
GGGAGGAAGTTTGCCAGGAGTGATGAACGCAAGAGGCATACCAAAATCCATACAGGTGCTAGCTTCATGA
AGATGGACAAAAAGACTATAGTTTGGTTTAGAAGAGACCTAAGGATTGAGGATAATCCTGCATTAGCAGC
AGCTGCTCACGAAGGATCTGTTTTTCCTGTCTTCATTTGGTGTCCTGAAGAAGAAGGACAGTTTTATCCT
GGAAGAGCTTCAAGATGGTGGATGAAACAATCACTTGCTCACTTATCTCAATCCTTGAAGGCTCTTGGAT
CTGACCTCACTTTAATCAAAACCCACAACACGATTTCAGCGATCTTGGATTGTATCCGCGTTACCGGTGC
TACAAAAGTCGTCTTTAACCACCTCTATGATCCTGTTTCGTTAGTTCGGGACCATACCGTAAAGGAGAAG
CTGGTGGAACGTGGGATCTCTGTGCAAAGCTACAATGGAGATCTATTGTATGAACCGTGGGAGATATACT
GCGAAAAGGGCAAACCTTTTACGAGTTTCAATTCTTACTGGAAGAAATGCTTAGATATGTCGATTGAATC
CGTTATGCTTCCTCCTCCTTGGCGGTTGATGCCAATAACTGCAGCGGCTGAAGCGATTTGGGCGTGTTCG
ATTGAAGAACTAGGGCTGGAGAATGAGGCCGAGAAACCGAGCAATGCGTTGTTAACTAGAGCTTGGTCTC
CAGGATGGAGCAATGCTGATAAGTTACTAAATGAGTTCATCGAGAAGCAGTTGATAGATTATGCAAAGAA
CAGCAAGAAAGTTGTTGGGAATTCTACTTCACTACTTTCTCCGTATCTCCATTTCGGGGAAATAAGCGTC
AGACACGTTTTCCAGTGTGCCCGGATGAAACAAATTATATGGGCAAGAGATAAGAACAGTGAAGGAGAAG
AAAGTGCAGATCTTTTTCTTAGGGGAATCGGTTTAAGAGAGTATTCTCGGTATATATGTTTCAACTTCCC
GTTTACTCACGAGCAATCGTTGTTGAGTCATCTTCGGTTTTTCCCTTGGGATGCTGATGTTGATAAGTTC
AAGGCCTGGAGACAAGGCAGGACCGGTTATCCGTTGGTGGATGCCGGAATGAGAGAGCTTTGGGCTACCG
GATGGATGCATAACAGAATAAGAGTGATTGTTTCAAGCTTTGCTGTGAAGTTTCTTCTCCTTCCATGGAA
ATGGGGAATGAAGTATTTCTGGGATACACTTTTGGATGCTGATTTGGAATGTGACATCCTTGGCTGGCAG
TATATCTCTGGGAGTATCCCCGATGGCCACGAGCTTGATCGCTTGGACAATCCCGCGTTACAAGGCGCCA
AATATGACCCAGAAGGTGAGTACATAAGGCAATGGCTTCCCGAGCTTGCGAGATTGCCAACTGAATGGAT
CCATCATCCATGGGACGCTCCTTTAACCGTACTCAAAGCTTCTGGTGTGGAACTCGGAACAAACTATGCG
AAACCCATTGTAGACATCGACACAGCTCGTGAGCTACTAGCTAAAGCTATTTCAAGAACCCGTGAAGCAC
AGATCATGATCGGAGCAGCACCTGATGAGATTGTAGCAGATAGCTTCGAGGCCTTAGGGGCTAATACCAT
TAAAGAACCTGGTCTTTGCCCATCTGTGTCTTCTAATGACCAACAAGTACCTTCGGCTGTTCGTTACAAC
GGGTCAAAGAGAGTGAAACCTGAGGAAGAAGAAGAGAGAGACATGAAGAAATCTAGGGGATTCGATGAAA
GGGAGTTGTTTTCGACTGCTGAATCTTCTTCTTCTTCGAGTGTGTTTTTCGTTTCGCAGTCTTGCTCGTT
GGCATCAGAAGGGAAGAATCTGGAAGGTATTCAAGATTCATCTGATCAGATTACTACAAGTTTGGGAAAA
AATGGTTGCAAATGAGGATCCGTCGACCTGCAGCCAAGCTAATTCCGGGCGAATTTCTTATGATTTATGA
TTTTTATTATTAAATAAGTTATAAAAAAAATAAGTGTATACAAATTTTAAAGTGACTCTTAGGTTTTAAA
ACGAAAATTCTTATTCTTGAGTAACTCTTTCCTGTAGGTCAGGTTGCTTTCTCAGGTATAGCATGAGGTC
GCTCTTATTGACCACACCTCTACCGGCATGGAGCTCCAGCTTTTGTTCCCTTTAGTGAGGGTTAATTGCG
CGCTTGGCGTAATCATGGTCATAGCTGTTTCCTGTGTGAAATTGTTATCCGCTCACAATTCCACACAACA
TACGAGCCGGAAGCATAAAGTGTAAAGCCTGGGGTGCCTAATGAGTGAGCTAACTCACATTAATTGCGTT
GCGCTCACTGCCCGCTTTCCAGTCGGGAAACCTGTCGTGCCAGCTGCATTAATGAATCGGCCAACGCGCG
GGGAGAGGCGGTTTGCGTATTGGGCGCTCTTCCGCTTCCTCGCTCACTGACTCGCTGCGCTCGGTCGTTC
GGCTGCGGCGAGCGGTATCAGCTCACTCAAAGGCGGTAATACGGTTATCCACAGAATCAGGGGATAACGC
AGGAAAGAACATGTGAGCAAAAGGCCAGCAAAAGGCCAGGAACCGTAAAAAGGCCGCGTTGCTGGCGTTT
TTCCATAGGCTCCGCCCCCCTGACGAGCATCACAAAAATCGACGCTCAAGTCAGAGGTGGCGAAACCCGA
CAGGACTATAAAGATACCAGGCGTTTCCCCCTGGAAGCTCCCTCGTGCGCTCTCCTGTTCCGACCCTGCC
GCTTACCGGATACCTGTCCGCCTTTCTCCCTTCGGGAAGCGTGGCGCTTTCTCATAGCTCACGCTGTAGG
TATCTCAGTTCGGTGTAGGTCGTTCGCTCCAAGCTGGGCTGTGTGCACGAACCCCCCGTTCAGCCCGACC
GCTGCGCCTTATCCGGTAACTATCGTCTTGAGTCCAACCCGGTAAGACACGACTTATCGCCACTGGCAGC
AGCCACTGGTAACAGGATTAGCAGAGCGAGGTATGTAGGCGGTGCTACAGAGTTCTTGAAGTGGTGGCCT
AACTACGGCTACACTAGAAGAACAGTATTTGGTATCTGCGCTCTGCTGAAGCCAGTTACCTTCGGAAAAA
GAGTTGGTAGCTCTTGATCCGGCAAACAAACCACCGCTGGTAGCGGTGGTTTTTTTGTTTGCAAGCAGCA
GATTACGCGCAGAAAAAAAGGATCTCAAGAAGATCCTTTGATCTTTTCTACGGGGTCTGACGCTCAGTGG
AACGAAAACTCACGTTAAGGGATTTTGGTCATGAGATTATCAAAAAGGATCTTCACCTAGATCCTTTTAA
ATTAAAAATGAAGTTTTAAATCAATCTAAAGTATATATGAGTAAACTTGGTCTGACAGTTACCAATGCTT
AATCAGTGAGGCACCTATCTCAGCGATCTGTCTATTTCGTTCATCCATAGTTGCCTGACTCCCCGTCGTG
TAGATAACTACGATACGGGAGGGCTTACCATCTGGCCCCAGTGCTGCAATGATACCGCGAGACCCACGCT
CACCGGCTCCAGATTTATCAGCAATAAACCAGCCAGCCGGAAGGGCCGAGCGCAGAAGTGGTCCTGCAAC
TTTATCCGCCTCCATCCAGTCTATTAATTGTTGCCGGGAAGCTAGAGTAAGTAGTTCGCCAGTTAATAGT
TTGCGCAACGTTGTTGCCATTGCTACAGGCATCGTGGTGTCACGCTCGTCGTTTGGTATGGCTTCATTCA
GCTCCGGTTCCCAACGATCAAGGCGAGTTACATGATCCCCCATGTTGTGCAAAAAAGCGGTTAGCTCCTT
CGGTCCTCCGATCGTTGTCAGAAGTAAGTTGGCCGCAGTGTTATCACTCATGGTTATGGCAGCACTGCAT
AATTCTCTTACTGTCATGCCATCCGTAAGATGCTTTTCTGTGACTGGTGAGTACTCAACCAAGTCATTCT
GAGAATAGTGTATGCGGCGACCGAGTTGCTCTTGCCCGGCGTCAATACGGGATAATACCGCGCCACATAG
CAGAACTTTAAAAGTGCTCATCATTGGAAAACGTTCTTCGGGGCGAAAACTCTCAAGGATCTTACCGCTG
TTGAGATCCAGTTCGATGTAACCCACTCGTGCACCCAACTGATCTTCAGCATCTTTTACTTTCACCAGCG
TTTCTGGGTGAGCAAAAACAGGAAGGCAAAATGCCGCAAAAAAGGGAATAAGGGCGACACGGAAATGTTG
AATACTCATACTCTTCCTTTTTCAATATTATTGAAGCATTTATCAGGGTTATTGTCTCATGAGCGGATAC
ATATTTGAATGTATTTAGAAAAATAAACAAATAGGGGTTCCGCGCACATTTCCCCGAAAAGTGCCACCTG
GGTCCTTTTCATCACGTGCTATAAAAATAATTATAATTTAAATTTTTTAATATAAATATATAAATTAAAA
ATAGAAAGTAAAAAAAGAAATTAAAGAAAAAATAGTTTTTGTTTTCCGAAGATGTAAAAGACTCTAGGGG
GATCGCCAACAAATACTACCTTTTATCTTGCTCTTCCTGCTCTCAGGTATTAATGCCGAATTGTTTCATC
TTGTCTGTGTAGAAGACCACACACGAAAATCCTGTGATTTTACATTTTACTTATCGTTAATCGAATGTAT
ATCTATTTAATCTGCTTTTCTTGTCTAATAAATATATATGTAAAGTACGCTTTTTGTTGAAATTTTTTAA
ACCTTTGTTTATTTTTTTTTCTTCATTCCGTAACTCTTCTACCTTCTTTATTTACTTTCTAAAATCCAAA
TACAAAACATAAAAATAAATAAACACAGAGTAAATTCCCAAATTATTCCATCATTAAAAGATACGAGGCG
CGTGTAAGTTACAGGCAAGCGATCCGTCTAAGAAACCATTATTATCATGACATTAACCTATAAAAATAGG
CGTATCACGAGGCCCTTTCGTCTCGCGCGTTTCGGTGATGACGGTGAAAACCTCTGACACATGCAGCTCC
CGGAGACGGTCACAGCTTGTCTGTAAGCGGATGCCGGGAGCAGACAAGCCCGTCAGGGCGCGTCAGCGGG
TGTTGGCGGGTGTCGGGGCTGGCTTAACTATGCGGCATCAGAGCAGATTGTACTGAGAGTGCACCATAGA
TCACGACATTACTATATATATAATATAGGAAGCATTTAATAGAACAGCATCGTAATATATGTGTACTTTG
CAGTTATGACGCCAGATGGCAGTAGTGGAAGATATTCTTTATTGAAAAATAGCTTGTCACCTTACGTACA
ATCTTGATCCGGAGCTTTTCTTTTTTTGCCGATTAAGAATTAATTCGGTCGAAAAAAGAAAAGGAGAGGG
CCAAGAGGGAGGGCATTGGTGACTATTGAGCACGTGAGTATACGTGATTAAGCACACAAAGGCAGCTTGG
AGTATGTCTGTTATTAATTTCACAGGTAGTTCTGGTCCATTGGTGAAAGTTTGCGGCTTGCAGAGCACAG
AGGCCGCAGAATGTGCTCTAGATTCCGATGCTGACTTGCTGGGTATTATATGTGTGCCCAATAGAAAGAG
AACAATTGACCCGGTTATTGCAAGGAAAATTTCAAGTCTTGTAAAAGCATATAAAAATAGTTCAGGCACT
CCGAAATACTTGGTTGGCGTGTTTCGTAATCAACCTAAGGAGGATGTTTTGGCTCTGGTCAATGATTACG
GCATTGATATCGTCCAACTGCATGGAGATGAGTCGTGGCAAGAATACCAAGAGTTCCTCGGTTTGCCAGT
TATTAAAAGACTCGTATTTCCAAAAGACTGCAACATACTACTCAGTGCAGCTTCACAGAAACCTCATTCG
TTTATTCCCTTGTTTGATTCAGAAGCAGGTGGGACAGGTGAACTTTTGGATTGGAACTCGATTTCTGACT
GGGTTGGAAGGCAAGAGAGCCCCGAAAGCTTACATTTTATGTTAGCTGGTGGACTGACGCCAGAAAATGT
TGGTGATGCGCTTAGATTAAATGGCGTTATTGGTGTTGATGTAAGCGGAGGTGTGGAGACAAATGGTGTA
AAAGACTCTAACAAAATAGCAAATTTCGTCAAAAATGCTAAGAAATAGGTTATTACTGAGTAGTATTTAT
TTAAGTATTGTTTGTGCACTTGCCGATCTATGCGGTGTGAAATACCGCACAGATGCGTAAGGAGAAAATA
CCGCATCAGGAAATTGTAAGCGTTAATATTTTGTTAAAATTCGCGTTAAATTTTTGTTAAATCAGCTCAT
TTTTTAACCAATAGGCCGAAATCGGCAAAATCCCTTATAAATCAAAAGAATAGACCGAGATAGGGT
[37 nt withheld, positions 6437-6473]
AAAGAACGTGGACTCCAACGTCAAAGG
[49 nt withheld, positions 6501-6549]
T
[91 nt withheld, positions 6551-6641]
CAACTTCTTTTCTTTTTTTTTCTTTTCTCTCTCCCCCGTTGTTGTCTCACCATATCCGCAATGACAAAAA
AAATGATGGAAGACACTAAAGGAAAAAATTAACGACAAAGACAGCACCAACAGATGTCGTTGTTCCAGAG
CTGATGAGGGGTATCTCGAAGCACACGAAACTTTTTCCTTCCTTCATTCACGCACACTACTCTCTAATGA
GCAACGGTATACGGCCTTCCTTCCAGTTACTTGAATTTGAAATAAAAAAAGTTTGCTGTCTTGCTATCAA
GTATAAATAGACCTGCAATTATTAATCTTTTGTTTCCTCGTCATTGTTCTCGTTCCCTTTCTTCCTTGTT
TCTTTTTCTGCACAATATTTCAAGCTATACCAAGCATACAATCAACTATCTCATATACAATGGCCCCCAA
GAAGAAGAGGAAGGTTGGTATTCACGGGGGTACCCGCCCATATGCTTGCCCTGTCGAGTCCTGCGATCGC
CGCTTTTCTCGCTCGGATGAGC
Features (pLannotate 1.2.2; 19 found; start..end, strand, type, name):
    207..2045    +  CDS            CRY2: Arabidopsis thaliana cryptochrome 2 binds to CIB1 upon exposure to blue light (Kennedy et al., 2010)
   2079..2266    +  terminator     ADH1 terminator: S. cerevisiae ADH1; transcription terminator for the S. cerevisiae alcohol dehydrogenase 1 (ADH1) gene
   2289..2307    -  promoter       T3 promoter: promoter for bacteriophage T3 RNA polymerase
   2352..2368    -  protein_bind   lac operator: The lac repressor binds to the lac operator to inhibit transcription in E. coli. This inhibition can be relieved by adding lactose or isopropyl-β-D-thiogalactopyranoside (IPTG). lac repressor encoded by lacI
   2376..2406    -  promoter       lac promoter: promoter for the E. coli lac operon
   2421..2442    -  protein_bind   CAP binding site: CAP binding activates transcription in the presence of cAMP. E. coli catabolite activator protein
   2455..2547    -  CDS            lacI (fragment): lac repressor; lacI; The lac repressor binds to the lac operator to inhibit transcription in E. coli. This inhibition can be relieved by adding lactose or isopropyl-β-D-thiogalactopyranoside (IPTG).
   2730..3318    -  rep_origin     ori: high-copy-number ColE1/pMB1/pBR322/pUC origin of replication
   3489..4349    -  CDS            AmpR: β-lactamase; bla; confers resistance to ampicillin, carbenicillin, and related antibiotics
   4350..4454    -  promoter       AmpR promoter: bla
   4491..4994    +  misc_feature   CEN/ARS: S. cerevisiae CEN6 centromere fused to an autonomously replicating sequence
   5062..5097    +  CDS            rop (fragment): Rop protein, which maintains plasmids at low copy number; rop
   5199..5248    +  misc_feature   bom (fragment): basis of mobility region from pBR322
   5386..5533    +  promoter       TRP1 promoter: S. cerevisiae TRP1
   5534..6208    +  CDS            TRP1: phosphoribosylanthranilate isomerase, required for tryptophan biosynthesis; S. cerevisiae TRP1; yeast auxotrophic marker
   6259..6310    +  misc_feature   bom (fragment): basis of mobility region from pBR322
   6311..6641    -  rep_origin     f1 ori (fragment) (sequence partly withheld): f1 bacteriophage origin of replication; arrow indicates direction of (+) strand synthesis
   6642..7038    +  promoter       ADH1 promoter: S. cerevisiae ADH1; promoter for alcohol dehydrogenase 1
   7096..114     +  CDS            ZFHD1 (DNA binding domain) (fragment) (across the origin): composite human DNA-binding domain composed of domains from the transcription factors Zif268 and Oct-1 (Pomerantz et al., 1995)
