[The description below was written by a language model from this plasmid's Addgene catalogue record and pLannotate feature annotations shown in this document.]
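Description:
pMM0317 is a yeast–E. coli shuttle plasmid of about 7.1 kb built on a pRS414-derived backbone (pRS414/pMM6) for expression in Saccharomyces cerevisiae. In bacteria it replicates from a high-copy ColE1/pUC-type origin and is selected with ampicillin through the β-lactamase gene. In yeast it is maintained as a low-copy centromeric plasmid through a CEN6/ARS element and selected by tryptophan prototrophy through TRP1 expressed from its own promoter. Backbone remnants include a partial f1 origin, a T3 promoter, lac promoter/operator elements, and small lacI, rop and bom fragments, none of which contribute to the yeast payload.

The expression cassette uses the constitutive S. cerevisiae ADH1 promoter and ADH1 terminator to drive a fusion protein described in the record as SV40 NLS–Zif268 DNA-binding domain–CRY2. The feature tables label the zinc-finger portion as a fragment of ZFHD1, which is consistent with this because ZFHD1 contains Zif268-derived fingers. The SV40 NLS is not annotated separately, and the meaning of the "(L3)" designation in the insert name is not explained. CRY2 is the Arabidopsis thaliana cryptochrome 2 photoreceptor, which binds CIB1 under blue light. Fusing it to a DNA-binding domain gives the DNA-tethered half of a light-inducible split transcription factor. When paired with a CIB1–activation domain partner, which is not on this plasmid, illumination should recruit the activator to promoters carrying Zif268 binding sites. The construct belongs to a yeast optogenetic toolkit for light-controlled gene expression. The depositor and sequencing-derived records differ by only a few bases in length and show the same feature set and arrangement, differing mainly in the annotated length of the TRP1 promoter.
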