Addgene plasmid #128979: pMM0317
Purpose: Encodes Zif268DBD-CRY2 under pscADH1
Depositing lab: Megan McClean. Depositing organization: University of Wisconsin, Madison. Publication: A yeast optogenetic toolkit (yOTK) for gene expression control in Saccharomyces cerevisiae. An-Adirekkun JM, Stewart CJ, Geller SH, Patel MT, Melendez J, Oakes BL, Noyes MB, McClean MN. Biotechnol Bioeng. 2019 Dec 2. doi: 10.1002/bit.27234. PubMed 31788779.
Backbone
  Vector backbone: pRS414/pMM6
  Vector type: Yeast Expression
Growth in bacteria
  Bacterial resistance: Ampicillin, 100 μg/mL
  Growth temperature: 37°C
  Growth strain: DH5alpha
  Copy number: High Copy
Gene/Insert
  Gene/Insert name: pscADH-SV40NLS-Zif268DBD-CRY2 (L3)-tscADH1 scTRP1
  Species: S. cerevisiae (budding yeast)
  Cloning method: Restriction Enzyme; 5′ cloning site unknown (unknown if destroyed); 3′ cloning site unknown (unknown if destroyed)
Terms and licenses: Academic/Nonprofit Terms; Industry Terms: Not Available to Industry
How to cite: pMM0317 was a gift from Megan McClean (Addgene plasmid # 128979 ; http://n2t.net/addgene:128979 ; RRID:Addgene_128979)
